Addgene plasmid #19442: Glutathione peroxidase
Depositing lab: Leonid Moroz. Depositing organization: University of Florida. Publication: Neuronal transcriptome of aplysia: neuronal compartments and circuitry. Moroz LL, Edwards JR, Puthanveettil SV, Kohn AB, Ha T, Heyland A, Knudsen B, Sahni A, Yu F, Liu L, Jezzini S, Lovell P, Iannucculli W, Chen M, Nguyen T, Sheng H, Shaw R, Kalachikov S, Panchin YV, Farmerie W, Russo JJ, Ju J, Kandel ER. Cell. 2006 Dec 29. 127(7):1453-67. 10.1016/j.cell.2006.09.052 PubMed 17190607.
Backbone
  Vector backbone: pGemT
  Backbone manufacturer: Promega
  Backbone size w/o insert (bp): 3000
  Vector type: Bacterial Expression
Growth in bacteria
  Bacterial resistance: Ampicillin, 100 μg/mL
  Growth temperature: 37°C
  Growth strain: DH5alpha
  Copy number: High Copy
Gene/Insert
  Gene/Insert name: Glutathione peroxidase
  Species: Aplysia californica
  Insert size (bp): 841
  GenBank ID: AF510851
  Cloning method: Restriction Enzyme; 5′ cloning site Nco1 (not destroyed); 3′ cloning site Not1 (not destroyed)
  Sequencing primers: 5′ T7; 3′ SP6
Terms and licenses: Academic/Nonprofit Terms; Industry Terms: Not Available to Industry
How to cite: Glutathione peroxidase was a gift from Leonid Moroz (Addgene plasmid # 19442)
