[The description below was written by a language model from this plasmid's Addgene catalogue record.]
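Description:
Glutathione peroxidase is a cloned cDNA plasmid carrying an 841 bp insert encoding glutathione peroxidase from the sea slug Aplysia californica, placed in the pGemT backbone (about 3 kb without insert). pGemT is a small, high-copy E. coli cloning vector of the type commonly used to capture PCR products. The plasmid is maintained in bacteria under ampicillin selection. The catalogue lists the vector type as bacterial expression, but the record names no bacterial expression promoter, tag or fusion partner. No feature table is provided, so details of the origin of replication and other backbone elements are not documented here.

The insert lies between NcoI and NotI sites in the multiple cloning region, and both sites are retained, so the fragment can be excised or transferred to another vector. T7 and SP6 are given as the 5′ and 3′ sequencing primers. This indicates that the insert is flanked by these two opposing phage RNA polymerase promoters, as is standard for this vector family. Such an arrangement allows in vitro transcription of either strand, for example to make sense and antisense riboprobes, although the record does not state an intended application.

The plasmid comes from a study of the Aplysia neuronal transcriptome, which examined neuronal compartments and circuitry. That origin fits its use as a reference clone for a transcript identified in the work, suitable for sequence verification, probe synthesis or subcloning. Glutathione peroxidases are antioxidant enzymes that reduce hydrogen peroxide and organic hydroperoxides using glutathione. Whether the insert covers the complete coding sequence is not stated.
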