>Addgene plasmid #19442 | Glutathione peroxidase | depositor partial sequence | sequence record 9078 | Author sequence
TTTTCATCGTCATAGCTGATATCTAGATCTAGATCTAGACTATATTAAGATCTAATTCAACAAGTTCAAG
ATGGTGAACCTTGGAGACGTTTTCCCCAACTTCACCGCAAATACCTCAAAGGGCGAAATTAAATTTCACG
ATTGGCTTGGCGGCTCCTGGGCCATTCTGTTCTCCCACCCGGCTGACTACACCCCAGTCTGCACCACAGA
GTTGGCCCGCGTGGTCACACTGGCTCCGGAGTTTGAGAAGCGCGGTGTCAAGCTGATTGCCCTGTCTTGT
GACGGTGTCAATAGCCACGTTGGATGGGGAAAGGATGTGATGACCTTTGCCGGAGGCAAACAGGATGATC
TTCCCTACCCGATCGTTGCTGACGAGGAACGTAAGTTGGCTGTGGAACTTGGCATGATAGACCCTGACGA
GCGCACCAAAGAAGGCCTGCCACTGACCGCCCGTGCTGTTTTCATCATCGGTCCAGACAAAAAGCTCAAG
CTATCCCTCCTCTACCCGGCCACAACCGGACGTAATTTCAACGGGATTCTGCGTGTGGTCGACTCTCTCC
AGCTGACAGCCACCCAGAAAGTGGCCACACCGGTGGACTGGGAGAAGGGCCAGAAGTGCATGGTGCTCCC
TACAATCCCCATGGACGAAGCTCGGAAGCTCTTCCCTAACATGGAGGTGCGAGACGTGCCATCGGGCGAA
GGCTACCTTCGCTTCACACCAATGTCATGAGCAGAGCTGTGGCGTCCCGTTTGTCTGTACACGGAGCCAA
GCAATGACTTTGTTGTGAATGTTTTGCTGTTACCTTGTTGATTGTTGCTGTTGAGCCATGCTTTCCCTGA
